>Addgene plasmid #162442 | CXCR4-SZ158a QTY | addgene full sequence | sequence record 331348 | Addgene NGS Result
ATCCGGATATAGTTCCTCCTTTCAGCAAAAAACCCCTCAAGACCCGTTTAGAGGCCCCAAGGGGTTATGC
TAGTTATTGCTCAGCGGTGGCAGCAGCCAACTCAGCTTCCTTTCGGGCTTTGTTAGCAGCCGGATCTCAG
TGGTGGTGGTGGTGGTGCTCGAGGTCGACAAGCTTGGATCCTTAGTGGTGGTGGTGGTGGTGCGCCGGCG
CAACCTGGCTGGTCTCGGTGCTGCTGTGAAAGCTGCTGCTTTCGCTCTCGGTGCTCACGCTGCTGTGGCC
ACCACGTTTGCCCTTGCTCAGAATCTTCAGGCTGCTACCACGGCTAACGCTGGTCAGCGCGTGTTGCGCG
CTGGTTTTAAACTTCGCGCCCAGGAACGCATATTGGGTCGGGTTCTGGCAGCAGTGGAAGTACGCCAGCG
CTTCGGTGGTGCTAATCCATTTGTGCACGGTGTTTTCAAACTCGCAGCCCTGCTTAATGATCTCCAGCAG
GATGAAGCTATCGGTGCTGGTACCGGTATAGTACGGTTGCCAGCACGCATAGTACGCTTGGGTCTGGGTG
GTGGTGCTATAGGTGGTCGGCTGAAAGATTTTGTTGAAGTTCGCGTTTTCCTCACGGAAGCACGGTTCCT
TCATGCTATCGTAGTCGCCGCTACCCATTTCCTCGGTATAGTTGTCGCTGGTGTAAATGCTGATACCCTC
CATATGTATATCTCCTTCTTAAAGTTAAACAAAATTATTTCTAGAGGGAAACCGTTGTGGTCTCCCTATA
GTGAGTCGTATTAATTTCGCGGGATCGAGATCTCGGGCAGCGTTGGGTCCTGGCCACGGGTGCGCATGAT
CGTGCTCCTGTCGTTGAGGACCCGGCTAGGCTGGCGGGGTTGCCTTACTGGTTAGCAGAATGAATCACCG
ATACGCGAGCGAACGTGAAGCGACTGCTGCTGCAAAACGTCTGCGACCTGAGCAACAACATGAATGGTCT
TCGGTTTCCGTGTTTCGTAAAGTCTGGAAACGCGGAAGTCAGCGCCCTGCACCATTATGTTCCGGATCTG
CATCGCAGGATGCTGCTGGCTACCCTGTGGAACACCTACATCTGTATTAACGAAGCGCTGGCATTGACCC
TGAGTGATTTTTCTCTGGTCCCGCCGCATCCATACCGCCAGTTGTTTACCCTCACAACGTTCCAGTAACC
GGGCATGTTCATCATCAGTAACCCGTATCGTGAGCATCCTCTCTCGTTTCATCGGTATCATTACCCCCAT
GAACAGAAATCCCCCTTACACGGAGGCATCAGTGACCAAACAGGAAAAAACCGCCCTTAACATGGCCCGC
TTTATCAGAAGCCAGACATTAACGCTTCTGGAGAAACTCAACGAGCTGGACGCGGATGAACAGGCAGACA
TCTGTGAATCGCTTCACGACCACGCTGATGAGCTTTACCGCAGCTGCCTCGCGCGTTTCGGTGATGACGG
TGAAAACCTCTGACACATGCAGCTCCCGGAGACGGTCACAGCTTGTCTGTAAGCGGATGCCGGGAGCAGA
CAAGCCCGTCAGGGCGCGTCAGCGGGTGTTGGCGGGTGTCGGGGCGCAGCCATGACCCAGTCACGTAGCG
ATAGCGGAGTGTATACTGGCTTAACTATGCGGCATCAGAGCAGATTGTACTGAGAGTGCACCATTGCGGT
GTGAAATACCGCACAGATGCGTAAGGAGAAAATACCGCATCAGGCGCTCTTCCGCTTCCTCGCTCACTGA
CTCGCTGCGCTCGGTCGTTCGGCTGCGGCGAGCGGTATCAGCTCACTCAAAGGCGGTAATACGGTTATCC
ACAGAATCAGGGGATAACGCAGGAAAGAACATGTGAGCAAAAGGCCAGCAAAAGGCCAGGAACCGTAAAA
AGGCCGCGTTGCTGGCGTTTTTCCATAGGCTCCGCCCCCCTGACGAGCATCACAAAAATCGACGCTCAAG
TCAGAGGTGGCGAAACCCGACAGGACTATAAAGATACCAGGCGTTTCCCCCTGGAAGCTCCCTCGTGCGC
TCTCCTGTTCCGACCCTGCCGCTTACCGGATACCTGTCCGCCTTTCTCCCTTCGGGAAGCGTGGCGCTTT
CTCATAGCTCACGCTGTAGGTATCTCAGTTCGGTGTAGGTCGTTCGCTCCAAGCTGGGCTGTGTGCACGA
ACCCCCCGTTCAGCCCGACCGCTGCGCCTTATCCGGTAACTATCGTCTTGAGTCCAACCCGGTAAGACAC
GACTTATCGCCACTGGCAGCAGCCACTGGTAACAGGATTAGCAGAGCGAGGTATGTAGGCGGTGCTACAG
AGTTCTTGAAGTGGTGGCCTAACTACGGCTACACTAGAAGGACAGTATTTGGTATCTGCGCTCTGCTGAA
GCCAGTTACCTTCGGAAAAAGAGTTGGTAGCTCTTGATCCGGCAAACAAACCACCGCTGGTAGCGGTGGT
TTTTTTGTTTGCAAGCAGCAGATTACGCGCAGAAAAAAAGGATCTCAAGAAGATCCTTTGATCTTTTCTA
CGGGGTCTGACGCTCAGTGGAACGAAAACTCACGTTAAGGGATTTTGGTCATGAGATTATCAAAAAGGAT
CTTCACCTAGATCCTTTTAAATTAAAAATGAAGTTTTAAATCAATCTAAAGTATATATGAGTAAACTTGG
TCTGACAGTTACCAATGCTTAATCAGTGAGGCACCTATCTCAGCGATCTGTCTATTTCGTTCATCCATAG
TTGCCTGACTCCCCGTCGTGTAGATAACTACGATACGGGAGGGCTTACCATCTGGCCCCAGTGCTGCAAT
GATACCGCGAGACCCACGCTCACCGGCTCCAGATTTATCAGCAATAAACCAGCCAGCCGGAAGGGCCGAG
CGCAGAAGTGGTCCTGCAACTTTATCCGCCTCCATCCAGTCTATTAATTGTTGCCGGGAAGCTAGAGTAA
GTAGTTCGCCAGTTAATAGTTTGCGCAACGTTGTTGCCATTGCTGCAGGCATCGTGGTGTCACGCTCGTC
GTTTGGTATGGCTTCATTCAGCTCCGGTTCCCAACGATCAAGGCGAGTTACATGATCCCCCATGTTGTGC
AAAAAAGCGGTTAGCTCCTTCGGTCCTCCGATCGTTGTCAGAAGTAAGTTGGCCGCAGTGTTATCACTCA
TGGTTATGGCAGCACTGCATAATTCTCTTACTGTCATGCCATCCGTAAGATGCTTTTCTGTGACTGGTGA
GTACTCAACCAAGTCATTCTGAGAATAGTGTATGCGGCGACCGAGTTGCTCTTGCCCGGCGTCAATACGG
GATAATACCGCGCCACATAGCAGAACTTTAAAAGTGCTCATCATTGGAAAACGTTCTTCGGGGCGAAAAC
TCTCAAGGATCTTACCGCTGTTGAGATCCAGTTCGATGTAACCCACTCGTGCACCCAACTGATCTTCAGC
ATCTTTTACTTTCACCAGCGTTTCTGGGTGAGCAAAAACAGGAAGGCAAAATGCCGCAAAAAAGGGAATA
AGGGCGACACGGAAATGTTGAATACTCATACTCTTCCTTTTTCAATATTATTGAAGCATTTATCAGGGTT
ATTGTCTCATGAGCGGATACATATTTGAATGTATTTAGAAAAATAAACAAATAGGGGTTCCGCGCACATT
TCCCCGAAAAGTGCCACCTAAATTGTAAGCGTTAATATTTTGTTAAAATTCGCGTTAAATTTTTGTTAAA
TCAGCTCATTTTTTAACCAATAGGCCGAAATCGGCAAAATCCCTTATAAATCAAAAGAATAGACCGAGAT
AGGGT
[37 nt withheld, positions 3786-3822]
AAAGAACGTGGACTCCAACGTCAAAGG
[49 nt withheld, positions 3850-3898]
T
[91 nt withheld, positions 3900-3990]
G
[124 nt withheld, positions 3992-4115]
CCCATTCGCCA
Features (pLannotate 1.2.2; 15 found; start..end, strand, type, name):
     26..73      -  terminator     T7 terminator: transcription terminator for bacteriophage T7 RNA polymerase
     81..130     -  CDS            SET1 (fragment): solubility-enhancement tag derived from T7 phage gene 10B
    140..157     -  CDS            9xHis (fragment): 9xHis affinity tag
    185..202     -  CDS            9xHis (fragment): 9xHis affinity tag
    230..547     -  CDS            cxcr4-a (fragment): CXR4A_XENLA - Also known as cxcr4 From Xenopus laevis (African clawed frog).
    566..697     -  CDS            cxcr4-a (fragment): CXR4A_XENLA - Also known as cxcr4 From Xenopus laevis (African clawed frog).
    711..733     -  RBS            RBS: efficient ribosome binding site from bacteriophage T7 gene 10 (Olins and Rangwala, 1989)
    765..783     -  promoter       T7 promoter: promoter for bacteriophage T7 RNA polymerase
    895..1275    -  CDS            YPB1_ECOLX: Protein predicted: Swiss-Prot protein existence level 4. From Escherichia coli.
   1292..1483    +  CDS            rop: Rop protein, which maintains plasmids at low copy number; rop
   1585..1724    +  misc_feature   bom: basis of mobility region from pBR322
   1910..2498    -  rep_origin     ori: high-copy-number ColE1/pMB1/pBR322/pUC origin of replication
   2669..3529    -  CDS            AmpR: β-lactamase; bla; confers resistance to ampicillin, carbenicillin, and related antibiotics
   3530..3634    -  promoter       AmpR promoter: bla
   3687..4115    -  rep_origin     f1 ori (sequence partly withheld): f1 bacteriophage origin of replication; arrow indicates direction of (+) strand synthesis
