[The description below was written by a language model from this plasmid's Addgene catalogue record and pLannotate feature annotations shown in this document.]
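Description:
CXCR4-SZ158a QTY is a bacterial expression plasmid built on the pET20b backbone, carrying a shortened, water-soluble variant of the human chemokine receptor CXCR4 (CD184). The 474 bp insert was cloned between NdeI and XhoI. According to the record, it differs from the native receptor in two ways. Leucine, isoleucine, valine and phenylalanine residues in the transmembrane regions are replaced with glutamine, threonine and tyrosine (the "QTY" design). The record also lists a truncation spanning amino acids 52 to 257, so the product is a non-full-length receptor. The QTY substitutions are meant to make the transmembrane helices hydrophilic, so the protein can be handled in solution. C-terminal His and Rho tags are recorded. The feature table shows two short His-tag matches downstream of the coding region but does not annotate the Rho tag.

Expression is driven by a T7 promoter with the phage T7 gene 10 ribosome binding site and ends at a T7 terminator, so a host supplying T7 RNA polymerase is needed for protein production. The automated annotation labels the two receptor segments as fragments of Xenopus laevis cxcr4. This most likely reflects a nearest database match to the heavily mutated sequence, since the catalogue entry lists the species as human. The backbone carries a ColE1/pBR322-type origin together with rop and the bom region, an f1 origin, and the β-lactamase gene for ampicillin selection. The catalogue lists the plasmid as high copy, although rop normally lowers copy number. The stated purpose is expression in E. coli followed by ligand-binding studies in solution.
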