Addgene plasmid #162442: CXCR4-SZ158a QTY
Purpose: Expression in E coli and perform ligand binding in solution
Depositing lab: Shuguang Zhang. Depositing organization: Massachusetts Institute of Technology. Publication: Non-full-length Water-Soluble CXCR4(QTY) and CCR5(QTY) Chemokine Receptors: Implication for Overlooked Truncated but Functional Membrane Receptors. Qing R, Tao F, Chatterjee P, Yang G, Han Q, Chung H, Ni J, Suter BP, Kubicek J, Maertens B, Schubert T, Blackburn C, Zhang S. iScience. 2020 Oct 28;23(12):101670. doi: 10.1016/j.isci.2020.101670. eCollection 2020 Dec 18. PubMed 33376963.
Backbone
  Vector backbone: pET20b
  Modifications to backbone: N/A
  Vector type: Bacterial Expression
Growth in bacteria
  Bacterial resistance: Ampicillin, 100 μg/mL
  Growth temperature: 37°C
  Growth strain: DH5alpha
  Copy number: High Copy
Gene/Insert
  Gene/Insert name: C-X-C chemokine receptor type 4 (alt name: CD184)
  Species: H. sapiens (human)
  Insert size (bp): 474
  Mutation: All L, I, V, F in the transmembrane region mutated to Q, T and Y, truncation from aa52 to aa257
  GenBank ID: NM_003467.3
  Entrez Gene: CXCR4 (a.k.a. CD184, D2S201E, FB22, HM89, HSY3RR, LAP-3, LAP3, LCR1, LESTR, NPY3R, NPYR, NPYRL, NPYY3R, WHIM, WHIMS, WHIMS1)
  Tag / fusion protein: his-tag, Rho-tag (C terminal on insert)
  Cloning method: Restriction Enzyme; 5′ cloning site NdeI (unknown if destroyed); 3′ cloning site XhoI (unknown if destroyed)
  Sequencing primers: 5′ aagcccgaaaggaagctgagtt; 3′ aactcagcttcctttcgggctt
Terms and licenses: Academic/Nonprofit Terms; Industry Terms: Not Available to Industry
How to cite: CXCR4-SZ158a QTY was a gift from Shuguang Zhang (Addgene plasmid # 162442 ; http://n2t.net/addgene:162442 ; RRID:Addgene_162442)
