>Addgene plasmid #162442 | CXCR4-SZ158a QTY | depositor partial sequence | sequence record 326388 | CXCR4-SZ158a QTY sequence 525 bps
CATATGGAGGGTATCAGCATTTACACCAGCGACAACTATACCGAGGAAATGGGTAGCGGCGACTACGATA
GCATGAAGGAACCGTGCTTCCGTGAGGAAAACGCGAACTTCAACAAAATCTTTCAGCCGACCACCTATAG
CACCACCACCCAGACCCAAGCGTACTATGCGTGCTGGCAACCGTACTATACCGGTACCAGCACCGATAGC
TTCATCCTGCTGGAGATCATTAAGCAGGGCTGCGAGTTTGAAAACACCGTGCACAAATGGATTAGCACCA
CCGAAGCGCTGGCGTACTTCCACTGCTGCCAGAACCCGACCCAATATGCGTTCCTGGGCGCGAAGTTTAA
AACCAGCGCGCAACACGCGCTGACCAGCGTTAGCCGTGGTAGCAGCCTGAAGATTCTGAGCAAGGGCAAA
CGTGGTGGCCACAGCAGCGTGAGCACCGAGAGCGAAAGCAGCAGCTTTCACAGCAGCACCGAGACCAGCC
AGGTTGCGCCGGCGCACCACCACCACCACCACTAA
